>Addgene plasmid #98591 | dCas9-hHDAC3 | addgene full sequence | sequence record 339879 | Addgene NGS Result
AAAATTTAAGCTACAACAAGGCAAGGCTTGACCGACAATTGCATGAAGAATCTGCTTAGGGTTAGGCGTT
TTGCGCTGCTTCGCGATGTACGGGCCAGATATACGCGTTGACATTGATTATTGACTAGTTATTAATAGTA
ATCAATTACGGGGTCATTAGTTCATAGCCCATATATGGAGTTCCGCGTTACATAACTTACGGTAAATGGC
CCGCCTGGCTGACCGCCCAACGACCCCCGCCCATTGACGTCAATAATGACGTATGTTCCCATAGTAACGC
CAATAGGGACTTTCCATTGACGTCAATGGGTGGAGTATTTACGGTAAACTGCCCACTTGGCAGTACATCA
AGTGTATCATATGCCAAGTACGCCCCCTATTGACGTCAATGACGGTAAATGGCCCGCCTGGCATTATGCC
CAGTACATGACCTTATGGGACTTTCCTACTTGGCAGTACATCTACGTATTAGTCATCGCTATTACCATGG
TGATGCGGTTTTGGCAGTACATCAATGGGCGTGGATAGCGGTTTGACTCACGGGGATTTCCAAGTCTCCA
CCCCATTGACGTCAATGGGAGTTTGTTTTGGCACCAAAATCAACGGGACTTTCCAAAATGTCGTAACAAC
TCCGCCCCATTGACGCAAATGGGCGGTAGGCGTGTACGGTGGGAGGTCTATATAAGCAGCGCGTTTTGCC
TGTACTGGGTCTCTCTGGTTAGACCAGATCTGAGCCTGGGAGCTCTCTGGCTAACTAGGGAACCCACTGC
TTAAGCCTCAATAAAGCTTGCCTTGAGTGCTTCAAGTAGTGTGTGCCCGTCTGTTGTGTGACTCTGGTAA
CTAGAGATCCCTCAGACCCTTTTAGTCAGTGTGGAAAATCTCTAGCAGTGGCGCCCGAACAGGGACTTGA
AAGCGAAAGGGAAACCAGAGGAGCTCTCTCGACGCAGGACTCGGCTTGCTGAAGCGCGCACGGCAAGAGG
CGAGGGGCGGCGACTGGTGAGTACGCCAAAAATTTTGACTAGCGGAGGCTAGAAGGAGAGAGATGGGTGC
GAGAGCGTCAGTATTAAGCGGGGGAGAATTAGATCGCGATGGGAAAAAATTCGGTTAAGGCCAGGGGGAA
AGAAAAAATATAAATTAAAACATATAGTATGGGCAAGCAGGGAGCTAGAACGATTCGCAGTTAATCCTGG
CCTGTTAGAAACATCAGAAGGCTGTAGACAAATACTGGGACAGCTACAACCATCCCTTCAGACAGGATCA
GAAGAACTTAGATCATTATATAATACAGTAGCAACCCTCTATTGTGTGCATCAAAGGATAGAGATAAAAG
ACACCAAGGAAGCTTTAGACAAGATAGAGGAAGAGCAAAACAAAAGTAAGACCACCGCACAGCAAGCGGC
CGCTGATCTTCAGACCTGGAGGAGGAGATATGAGGGACAATTGGAGAAGTGAATTATATAAATATAAAGT
AGTAAAAATTGAACCATTAGGAGTAGCACCCACCAAGGCAAAGAGAAGAGTGGTGCAGAGAGAAAAAAGA
GCAGTGGGAATAGGAGCTTTGTTCCTTGGGTTCTTGGGAGCAGCAGGAAGCACTATGGGCGCAGCGTCAA
TGACGCTGACGGTACAGGCCAGACAATTATTGTCTGGTATAGTGCAGCAGCAGAACAATTTGCTGAGGGC
TATTGAGGCGCAACAGCATCTGTTGCAACTCACAGTCTGGGGCATCAAGCAGCTCCAGGCAAGAATCCTG
GCTGTGGAAAGATACCTAAAGGATCAACAGCTCCTGGGGATTTGGGGTTGCTCTGGAAAACTCATTTGCA
CCACTGCTGTGCCTTGGAATGCTAGTTGGAGTAATAAATCTCTGGAACAGATTTGGAATCACACGACCTG
GATGGAGTGGGACAGAGAAATTAACAATTACACAAGCTTAATACACTCCTTAATTGAAGAATCGCAAAAC
CAGCAAGAAAAGAATGAACAAGAATTATTGGAATTAGATAAATGGGCAAGTTTGTGGAATTGGTTTAACA
TAACAAATTGGCTGTGGTATATAAAATTATTCATAATGATAGTAGGAGGCTTGGTAGGTTTAAGAATAGT
TTTTGCTGTACTTTCTATAGTGAATAGAGTTAGGCAGGGATATTCACCATTATCGTTTCAGACCCACCTC
CCAACCCCGAGGGGACCCGACAGGCCCGAAGGAATAGAAGAAGAAGGTGGAGAGAGAGACAGAGACAGAT
CCATTCGATTAGTGAACGGATCGGCACTGCGTGCGCCAATTCTGCAGACAAATGGCAGTATTCATCCACA
ATTTTAAAAGAAAAGGGGGGATTGGGGGGTACAGTGCAGGGGAAAGAATAGTAGACATAATAGCAACAGA
CATACAAACTAAAGAATTACAAAAACAAATTACAAAAATTCAAAATTTTCGGGTTTATTACAGGGACAGC
AGAGATCCAGTTTGGTTAATTAGCTAGCTGCAAAGATGGATAAAGTTTTAAACAGAGAGGAATCTTTGCA
GCTAATGGACCTTCTAGGTCTTGAAAGGAGTGGGAATTGGCTCCGGTGCCCGTCAGTGGGCAGAGCGCAC
ATCGCCCACAGTCCCCGAGAAGTTGGGGGGAGGGGTCGGCAATTGAACCGGTGCCTAGAGAAGGTGGCGC
GGGGTAAACTGGGAAAGTGATGTCGTGTACTGGCTCCGCCTTTTTCCCGAGGGTGGGGGAGAACCGTATA
TAAGTGCAGTAGTCGCCGTGAACGTTCTTTTTCGCAACGGGTTTGCCGCCAGAACACAGGTAAGTGCCGT
GTGTGGTTCCCGCGGGCCTGGCCTCTTTACGGGTTATGGCCCTTGCGTGCCTTGAATTACTTCCACCTGG
CTGCAGTACGTGATTCTTGATCCCGAGCTTCGGGTTGGAAGTGGGTGGGAGAGTTCGAGGCCTTGCGCTT
AAGGAGCCCCTTCGCCTCGTGCTTGAGTTGAGGCCTGGCCTGGGCGCTGGGGCCGCCGCGTGCGAATCTG
GTGGCACCTTCGCGCCTGTCTCGCTGCTTTCGATAAGTCTCTAGCCATTTAAAATTTTTGATGACCTGCT
GCGACGCTTTTTTTCTGGCAAGATAGTCTTGTAAATGCGGGCCAAGATCTGCACACTGGTATTTCGGTTT
TTGGGGCCGCGGGCGGCGACGGGGCCCGTGCGTCCCAGCGCACATGTTCGGCGAGGCGGGGCCTGCGAGC
GCGGCCACCGAGAATCGGACGGGGGTAGTCTCAAGCTGGCCGGCCTGCTCTGGTGCCTGGCCTCGCGCCG
CCGTGTATCGCCCCGCCCTGGGCGGCAAGGCTGGCCCGGTCGGCACCAGTTGCGTGAGCGGAAAGATGGC
CGCTTCCCGGCCCTGCTGCAGGGAGCTCAAAATGGAGGACGCGGCGCTCGGGAGAGCGGGCGGGTGAGTC
ACCCACACAAAGGAAAAGGGCCTTTCCGTCCTCAGCCGTCGCTTCATGTGACTCCACGGAGTACCGGGCG
CCGTCCAGGCACCTCGATTAGTTCTCGAGCTTTTGGAGTACGTCGTCTTTAGGTTGGGGGGAGGGGTTTT
ATGCGATGGAGTTTCCCCACACTGAGTGGGTGGAGACTGAAGTTAGGCCAGCTTGGCACTTGATGTAATT
CTCCTTGGAATTTGCCCTTTTTGAGTTTGGATCTTGGTTCATTCTCAAGCCTCAGACAGTGGTTCAAAGT
TTTTTTCTTCCATTTCAGGTGTCGTGACGTACGGCCACCATGAAAAGGCCGGCGGCCACGAAAAAGGCCG
GCCAGGCAAAAAAGAAAAAGGACAAGAAGTACAGCATCGGCCTGGCCATCGGCACCAACTCTGTGGGCTG
GGCCGTGATCACCGACGAGTACAAGGTGCCCAGCAAGAAATTCAAGGTGCTGGGCAACACCGACCGGCAC
AGCATCAAGAAGAACCTGATCGGAGCCCTGCTGTTCGACAGCGGCGAAACAGCCGAGGCCACCCGGCTGA
AGAGAACCGCCAGAAGAAGATACACCAGACGGAAGAACCGGATCTGCTATCTGCAAGAGATCTTCAGCAA
CGAGATGGCCAAGGTGGACGACAGCTTCTTCCACAGACTGGAAGAGTCCTTCCTGGTGGAAGAGGATAAG
AAGCACGAGCGGCACCCCATCTTCGGCAACATCGTGGACGAGGTGGCCTACCACGAGAAGTACCCCACCA
TCTACCACCTGAGAAAGAAACTGGTGGACAGCACCGACAAGGCCGACCTGCGGCTGATCTATCTGGCCCT
GGCCCACATGATCAAGTTCCGGGGCCACTTCCTGATCGAGGGCGACCTGAACCCCGACAACAGCGACGTG
GACAAGCTGTTCATCCAGCTGGTGCAGACCTACAACCAGCTGTTCGAGGAAAACCCCATCAACGCCAGCG
GCGTGGACGCCAAGGCCATCCTGTCTGCCAGACTGAGCAAGAGCAGACGGCTGGAAAATCTGATCGCCCA
GCTGCCCGGCGAGAAGAAGAATGGCCTGTTCGGCAACCTGATTGCCCTGAGCCTGGGCCTGACCCCCAAC
TTCAAGAGCAACTTCGACCTGGCCGAGGATGCCAAACTGCAGCTGAGCAAGGACACCTACGACGACGACC
TGGACAACCTGCTGGCCCAGATCGGCGACCAGTACGCCGACCTGTTTCTGGCCGCCAAGAACCTGTCCGA
CGCCATCCTGCTGAGCGACATCCTGAGAGTGAACACCGAGATCACCAAGGCCCCCCTGAGCGCCTCTATG
ATCAAGAGATACGACGAGCACCACCAGGACCTGACCCTGCTGAAAGCTCTCGTGCGGCAGCAGCTGCCTG
AGAAGTACAAAGAGATTTTCTTCGACCAGAGCAAGAACGGCTACGCCGGCTACATTGACGGCGGAGCCAG
CCAGGAAGAGTTCTACAAGTTCATCAAGCCCATCCTGGAAAAGATGGACGGCACCGAGGAACTGCTCGTG
AAGCTGAACAGAGAGGACCTGCTGCGGAAGCAGCGGACCTTCGACAACGGCAGCATCCCCCACCAGATCC
ACCTGGGAGAGCTGCACGCCATTCTGCGGCGGCAGGAAGATTTTTACCCATTCCTGAAGGACAACCGGGA
AAAGATCGAGAAGATCCTGACCTTCCGCATCCCCTACTACGTGGGCCCTCTGGCCAGGGGAAACAGCAGA
TTCGCCTGGATGACCAGAAAGAGCGAGGAAACCATCACCCCCTGGAACTTCGAGGAAGTGGTGGACAAGG
GCGCTTCCGCCCAGAGCTTCATCGAGCGGATGACCAACTTCGATAAGAACCTGCCCAACGAGAAGGTGCT
GCCCAAGCACAGCCTGCTGTACGAGTACTTCACCGTGTATAACGAGCTGACCAAAGTGAAATACGTGACC
GAGGGAATGAGAAAGCCCGCCTTCCTGAGCGGCGAGCAGAAAAAGGCCATCGTGGACCTGCTGTTCAAGA
CCAACCGGAAAGTGACCGTGAAGCAGCTGAAAGAGGACTACTTCAAGAAAATCGAGTGCTTCGACTCCGT
GGAAATCTCCGGCGTGGAAGATCGGTTCAACGCCTCCCTGGGCACATACCACGATCTGCTGAAAATTATC
AAGGACAAGGACTTCCTGGACAATGAGGAAAACGAGGACATTCTGGAAGATATCGTGCTGACCCTGACAC
TGTTTGAGGACAGAGAGATGATCGAGGAACGGCTGAAAACCTATGCCCACCTGTTCGACGACAAAGTGAT
GAAGCAGCTGAAGCGGCGGAGATACACCGGCTGGGGCAGGCTGAGCCGGAAGCTGATCAACGGCATCCGG
GACAAGCAGTCCGGCAAGACAATCCTGGATTTCCTGAAGTCCGACGGCTTCGCCAACAGAAACTTCATGC
AGCTGATCCACGACGACAGCCTGACCTTTAAAGAGGACATCCAGAAAGCCCAGGTGTCCGGCCAGGGCGA
TAGCCTGCACGAGCACATTGCCAATCTGGCCGGCAGCCCCGCCATTAAGAAGGGCATCCTGCAGACAGTG
AAGGTGGTGGACGAGCTCGTGAAAGTGATGGGCCGGCACAAGCCCGAGAACATCGTGATCGAAATGGCCA
GAGAGAACCAGACCACCCAGAAGGGACAGAAGAACAGCCGCGAGAGAATGAAGCGGATCGAAGAGGGCAT
CAAAGAGCTGGGCAGCCAGATCCTGAAAGAACACCCCGTGGAAAACACCCAGCTGCAGAACGAGAAGCTG
TACCTGTACTACCTGCAGAATGGGCGGGATATGTACGTGGACCAGGAACTGGACATCAACCGGCTGTCCG
ACTACGATGTGGACCACATCGTGCCTCAGAGCTTTCTGAAGGACGACTCCATCGACAACAAGGTGCTGAC
CAGAAGCGACAAGGCCCGGGGCAAGAGCGACAACGTGCCCTCCGAAGAGGTCGTGAAGAAGATGAAGAAC
TACTGGCGGCAGCTGCTGAACGCCAAGCTGATTACCCAGAGAAAGTTCGACAATCTGACCAAGGCCGAGA
GAGGCGGCCTGAGCGAACTGGATAAGGCCGGCTTCATCAAGAGACAGCTGGTGGAAACCCGGCAGATCAC
AAAGCACGTGGCACAGATCCTGGACTCCCGGATGAACACTAAGTACGACGAGAATGACAAGCTGATCCGG
GAAGTGAAAGTGATCACCCTGAAGTCCAAGCTGGTGTCCGATTTCCGGAAGGATTTCCAGTTTTACAAAG
TGCGCGAGATCAACAACTACCACCACGCCCACGACGCCTACCTGAACGCCGTCGTGGGAACCGCCCTGAT
CAAAAAGTACCCTAAGCTGGAAAGCGAGTTCGTGTACGGCGACTACAAGGTGTACGACGTGCGGAAGATG
ATCGCCAAGAGCGAGCAGGAAATCGGCAAGGCTACCGCCAAGTACTTCTTCTACAGCAACATCATGAACT
TTTTCAAGACCGAGATTACCCTGGCCAACGGCGAGATCCGGAAGCGGCCTCTGATCGAGACAAACGGCGA
AACCGGGGAGATCGTGTGGGATAAGGGCCGGGATTTTGCCACCGTGCGGAAAGTGCTGAGCATGCCCCAA
GTGAATATCGTGAAAAAGACCGAGGTGCAGACAGGCGGCTTCAGCAAAGAGTCTATCCTGCCCAAGAGGA
ACAGCGATAAGCTGATCGCCAGAAAGAAGGACTGGGACCCTAAGAAGTACGGCGGCTTCGACAGCCCCAC
CGTGGCCTATTCTGTGCTGGTGGTGGCCAAAGTGGAAAAGGGCAAGTCCAAGAAACTGAAGAGTGTGAAA
GAGCTGCTGGGGATCACCATCATGGAAAGAAGCAGCTTCGAGAAGAATCCCATCGACTTTCTGGAAGCCA
AGGGCTACAAAGAAGTGAAAAAGGACCTGATCATCAAGCTGCCTAAGTACTCCCTGTTCGAGCTGGAAAA
CGGCCGGAAGAGAATGCTGGCCTCTGCCGGCGAACTGCAGAAGGGAAACGAACTGGCCCTGCCCTCCAAA
TATGTGAACTTCCTGTACCTGGCCAGCCACTATGAGAAGCTGAAGGGCTCCCCCGAGGATAATGAGCAGA
AACAGCTGTTTGTGGAACAGCACAAGCACTACCTGGACGAGATCATCGAGCAGATCAGCGAGTTCTCCAA
GAGAGTGATCCTGGCCGACGCTAATCTGGACAAAGTGCTGTCCGCCTACAACAAGCACCGGGATAAGCCC
ATCAGAGAGCAGGCCGAGAATATCATCCACCTGTTTACCCTGACCAATCTGGGAGCCCCTGCCGCCTTCA
AGTACTTTGACACCACCATCGACCGGAAGAGGTACACCAGCACCAAAGAGGTGCTGGACGCCACCCTGAT
CCACCAGAGCATCACCGGCCTGTACGAGACACGGATCGACCTGTCTCAGCTGGGAGGCGACAGCGCTGGA
GGAGGTGGAAGCGGAGGAGGAGGAAGCGGAGGAGGAGGTAGCGGACCTAAGAAAAAGAGGAAGGTGGCGG
CCGCTGGATCCATGGCCAAGACCGTGGCCTATTTCTACGACCCCGACGTGGGCAACTTCCACTACGGAGC
TGGACACCCTATGAAGCCTCATCGCCTGGCATTGACCCATAGCCTGGTCCTGCATTACGGTCTCTATAAG
AAGATGATCGTCTTCAAGCCATACCAGGCCTCCCAGCATGACATGTGCCGCTTCCACTCCGAGGACTACA
TTGACTTCCTGCAGAGAGTCAGCCCCACCAATATGCAAGGCTTCACCAAGAGTCTTAATGCCTTCAACGT
AGGCGATGACTGCCCAGTGTTTCCCGGGCTCTTTGAGTTCTGCTCGCGTTACACAGGCGCATCTCTGCAA
GGAGCAACCCAGCTGAACAACAAGATCTGTGATATTGCCATTAACTGGGCTGGTGGTCTGCACCATGCCA
AGAAGTTTGAGGCCTCTGGCTTCTGCTATGTCAACGACATTGTGATTGGCATCCTGGAGCTGCTCAAGTA
CCACCCTCGGGTGCTCTACATTGACATTGACATCCACCATGGTGACGGGGTTCAAGAAGCTTTCTACCTC
ACTGACCGGGTCATGACGGTGTCCTTCCACAAATACGGAAATTACTTCTTCCCTGGCACAGGTGACATGT
ATGAAGTCGGGGCAGAGAGTGGCCGCTACTACTGTCTGAACGTGCCCCTGCGGGATGGCATTGATGACCA
GAGTTACAAGCACCTTTTCCAGCCGGTTATCAACCAGGTAGTGGACTTCTACCAACCCACGTGCATTGTG
CTCCAGTGTGGAGCTGACTCTCTGGGCTGTGATCGATTGGGCTGCTTTAACCTCAGCATCCGAGGGCATG
GGGAATGCGTTGAATATGTCAAGAGCTTCAATATCCCTCTACTCGTGCTGGGTGGTGGTGGTTATACTGT
CCGAAATGTTGCCCGCTGCTGGACATATGAGACATCGCTGCTGGTAGAAGAGGCCATTAGTGAGGAGCTT
CCCTATAGTGAATACTTCGAGTACTTTGCCCCAGACTTCACACTTCATCCAGATGTCAGCACCCGCATCG
AGAATCAGAACTCACGCCAGTATCTGGACCAGATCCGCCAGACAATCTTTGAAAACCTGAAGATGCTGAA
CCATGCACCTAGTGTCCAGATTCATGACGTGCCTGCAGACCTCCTGACCTATGACAGGACTGATGAGGCT
GATGCAGAGGAGAGGGGTCCTGAGGAGAACTATAGCAGGCCAGAGGCACCCAATGAGTTCTATGATGGAG
ACCATGACAATGACAAGGAAAGCGATGTGGAGATTTAATGTACAGGCAGTGGAGAGGGCAGAGGAAGTCT
GCTAACATGCGGTGACGTCGAGGAGAATCCTGGCCCAATGGCCAAGCCTTTGTCTCAAGAAGAATCCACC
CTCATTGAAAGAGCAACGGCTACAATCAACAGCATCCCCATCTCTGAAGACTACAGCGTCGCCAGCGCAG
CTCTCTCTAGCGACGGCCGCATCTTCACTGGTGTCAATGTATATCATTTTACTGGGGGACCTTGTGCAGA
ACTCGTGGTGCTGGGCACTGCTGCTGCTGCGGCAGCTGGCAACCTGACTTGTATCGTCGCGATCGGAAAT
GAGAACAGGGGCATCTTGAGCCCCTGCGGACGGTGCCGACAGGTGCTTCTCGATCTGCATCCTGGGATCA
AAGCCATAGTGAAGGACAGTGATGGACAGCCGACGGCAGTTGGGATTCGTGAATTGCTGCCCTCTGGTTA
TGTGTGGGAGGGCTAAGAATTCGATATCAAGCTTATCGGTAATCAACCTCTGGATTACAAAATTTGTGAA
AGATTGACTGGTATTCTTAACTATGTTGCTCCTTTTACGCTATGTGGATACGCTGCTTTAATGCCTTTGT
ATCATGCTATTGCTTCCCGTATGGCTTTCATTTTCTCCTCCTTGTATAAATCCTGGTTGCTGTCTCTTTA
TGAGGAGTTGTGGCCCGTTGTCAGGCAACGTGGCGTGGTGTGCACTGTGTTTGCTGACGCAACCCCCACT
GGTTGGGGCATTGCCACCACCTGTCAGCTCCTTTCCGGGACTTTCGCTTTCCCCCTCCCTATTGCCACGG
CGGAACTCATCGCCGCCTGCCTTGCCCGCTGCTGGACAGGGGCTCGGCTGTTGGGCACTGACAATTCCGT
GGTGTTGTCGGGGAAATCATCGTCCTTTCCTTGGCTGCTCGCCTGTGTTGCCACCTGGATTCTGCGCGGG
ACGTCCTTCTGCTACGTCCCTTCGGCCCTCAATCCAGCGGACCTTCCTTCCCGCGGCCTGCTGCCGGCTC
TGCGGCCTCTTCCGCGTCTTCGCCTTCGCCCTCAGACGAGTCGGATCTCCCTTTGGGCCGCCTCCCCGCA
TCGATACCGTCGACCTCGAGACCTAGAAAAACATGGAGCAATCACAAGTAGCAATACAGCAGCTACCAAT
GCTGATTGTGCCTGGCTAGAAGCACAAGAGGAGGAGGAGGTGGGTTTTCCAGTCACACCTCAGGTACCTT
TAAGACCAATGACTTACAAGGCAGCTGTAGATCTTAGCCACTTTTTAAAAGAAAAGGGGGGACTGGAAGG
GCTAATTCACTCCCAACGAAGACAAGATATCCTTGATCTGTGGATCTACCACACACAAGGCTACTTCCCT
GATTGGCAGAACTACACACCAGGGCCAGGGATCAGATATCCACTGACCTTTGGATGGTGCTACAAGCTAG
TACCAGTTGAGCAAGAGAAGGTAGAAGAAGCCAATGAAGGAGAGAACACCCGCTTGTTACACCCTGTGAG
CCTGCATGGGATGGATGACCCGGAGAGAGAAGTATTAGAGTGGAGGTTTGACAGCCGCCTAGCATTTCAT
CACATGGCCCGAGAGCTGCATCCGGACTGTACTGGGTCTCTCTGGTTAGACCAGATCTGAGCCTGGGAGC
TCTCTGGCTAACTAGGGAACCCACTGCTTAAGCCTCAATAAAGCTTGCCTTGAGTGCTTCAAGTAGTGTG
TGCCCGTCTGTTGTGTGACTCTGGTAACTAGAGATCCCTCAGACCCTTTTAGTCAGTGTGGAAAATCTCT
AGCAGGGCCCGTTTAAACCCGCTGATCAGCCTCGACTGTGCCTTCTAGTTGCCAGCCATCTGTTGTTTGC
CCCTCCCCCGTGCCTTCCTTGACCCTGGAAGGTGCCACTCCCACTGTCCTTTCCTAATAAAATGAGGAAA
TTGCATCGCATTGTCTGAGTAGGTGTCATTCTATTCTGGGGGGTGGGGTGGGGCAGGACAGCAAGGGGGA
GGATTGGGAAGACAATAGCAGGCATGCTGGGGATGCGGTGGGCTCTATGGCTTCTGAGGCGGAAAGAACC
AGCTGGGGCTCTAGGGGGTATCCCC
[124 nt withheld, positions 11366-11489]
C
[91 nt withheld, positions 11491-11581]
A
[49 nt withheld, positions 11583-11631]
CCTTTGACGTTGGAGTCCACGTTCTTT
[37 nt withheld, positions 11659-11695]
ACCCTATCTCGGTCTATTCTTTTGATTTATAAGGGATTTTGCCGATTTCGGCCTATTGGTTAAAAAATGA
GCTGATTTAACAAAAATTTAACGCGAATTAATTCTGTGGAATGTGTGTCAGTTAGGGTGTGGAAAGTCCC
CAGGCTCCCCAGCAGGCAGAAGTATGCAAAGCATGCATCTCAATTAGTCAGCAACCAGGTGTGGAAAGTC
CCCAGGCTCCCCAGCAGGCAGAAGTATGCAAAGCATGCATCTCAATTAGTCAGCAACCATAGTCCCGCCC
CTAACTCCGCCCATCCCGCCCCTAACTCCGCCCAGTTCCGCCCATTCTCCGCCCCATGGCTGACTAATTT
TTTTTATTTATGCAGAGGCCGAGGCCGCCTCTGCCTCTGAGCTATTCCAGAAGTAGTGAGGAGGCTTTTT
TGGAGGCCTAGGCTTTTGCAAAAAGCTCCCGGGAGCTTGTATATCCATTTTCGGATCTGATCAGCACGTG
TTGACAATTAATCATCGGCATAGTATATCGGCATAGTATAATACGACAAGGTGAGGAACTAAACCATGGC
CAAGTTGACCAGTGCCGTTCCGGTGCTCACCGCGCGCGACGTCGCCGGAGCGGTCGAGTTCTGGACCGAC
CGGCTCGGGTTCTCCCGGGACTTCGTGGAGGACGACTTCGCCGGTGTGGTCCGGGACGACGTGACCCTGT
TCATCAGCGCGGTCCAGGACCAGGTGGTGCCGGACAACACCCTGGCCTGGGTGTGGGTGCGCGGCCTGGA
CGAGCTGTACGCCGAGTGGTCGGAGGTCGTGTCCACGAACTTCCGGGACGCCTCCGGGCCGGCCATGACC
GAGATCGGCGAGCAGCCGTGGGGGCGGGAGTTCGCCCTGCGCGACCCGGCCGGCAACTGCGTGCACTTCG
TGGCCGAGGAGCAGGACTGACACGTGCTACGAGATTTCGATTCCACCGCCGCCTTCTATGAAAGGTTGGG
CTTCGGAATCGTTTTCCGGGACGCCGGCTGGATGATCCTCCAGCGCGGGGATCTCATGCTGGAGTTCTTC
GCCCACCCCAACTTGTTTATTGCAGCTTATAATGGTTACAAATAAAGCAATAGCATCACAAATTTCACAA
ATAAAGCATTTTTTTCACTGCATTCTAGTTGTGGTTTGTCCAAACTCATCAATGTATCTTATCATGTCTG
TATACCGTCGACCTCTAGCTAGAGCTTGGCGTAATCATGGTCATAGCTGTTTCCTGTGTGAAATTGTTAT
CCGCTCACAATTCCACACAACATACGAGCCGGAAGCATAAAGTGTAAAGCCTGGGGTGCCTAATGAGTGA
GCTAACTCACATTAATTGCGTTGCGCTCACTGCCCGCTTTCCAGTCGGGAAACCTGTCGTGCCAGCTGCA
TTAATGAATCGGCCAACGCGCGGGGAGAGGCGGTTTGCGTATTGGGCGCTCTTCCGCTTCCTCGCTCACT
GACTCGCTGCGCTCGGTCGTTCGGCTGCGGCGAGCGGTATCAGCTCACTCAAAGGCGGTAATACGGTTAT
CCACAGAATCAGGGGATAACGCAGGAAAGAACATGTGAGCAAAAGGCCAGCAAAAGGCCAGGAACCGTAA
AAAGGCCGCGTTGCTGGCGTTTTTCCATAGGCTCCGCCCCCCTGACGAGCATCACAAAAATCGACGCTCA
AGTCAGAGGTGGCGAAACCCGACAGGACTATAAAGATACCAGGCGTTTCCCCCTGGAAGCTCCCTCGTGC
GCTCTCCTGTTCCGACCCTGCCGCTTACCGGATACCTGTCCGCCTTTCTCCCTTCGGGAAGCGTGGCGCT
TTCTCATAGCTCACGCTGTAGGTATCTCAGTTCGGTGTAGGTCGTTCGCTCCAAGCTGGGCTGTGTGCAC
GAACCCCCCGTTCAGCCCGACCGCTGCGCCTTATCCGGTAACTATCGTCTTGAGTCCAACCCGGTAAGAC
ACGACTTATCGCCACTGGCAGCAGCCACTGGTAACAGGATTAGCAGAGCGAGGTATGTAGGCGGTGCTAC
AGAGTTCTTGAAGTGGTGGCCTAACTACGGCTACACTAGAAGAACAGTATTTGGTATCTGCGCTCTGCTG
AAGCCAGTTACCTTCGGAAAAAGAGTTGGTAGCTCTTGATCCGGCAAACAAACCACCGCTGGTAGCGGTG
GTTTTTTTGTTTGCAAGCAGCAGATTACGCGCAGAAAAAAAGGATCTCAAGAAGATCCTTTGATCTTTTC
TACGGGGTCTGACGCTCAGTGGAACGAAAACTCACGTTAAGGGATTTTGGTCATGAGATTATCAAAAAGG
ATCTTCACCTAGATCCTTTTAAATTAAAAATGAAGTTTTAAATCAATCTAAAGTATATATGAGTAAACTT
GGTCTGACAGTTACCAATGCTTAATCAGTGAGGCACCTATCTCAGCGATCTGTCTATTTCGTTCATCCAT
AGTTGCCTGACTCCCCGTCGTGTAGATAACTACGATACGGGAGGGCTTACCATCTGGCCCCAGTGCTGCA
ATGATACCGCGAGACCCACGCTCACCGGCTCCAGATTTATCAGCAATAAACCAGCCAGCCGGAAGGGCCG
AGCGCAGAAGTGGTCCTGCAACTTTATCCGCCTCCATCCAGTCTATTAATTGTTGCCGGGAAGCTAGAGT
AAGTAGTTCGCCAGTTAATAGTTTGCGCAACGTTGTTGCCATTGCTACAGGCATCGTGGTGTCACGCTCG
TCGTTTGGTATGGCTTCATTCAGCTCCGGTTCCCAACGATCAAGGCGAGTTACATGATCCCCCATGTTGT
GCAAAAAAGCGGTTAGCTCCTTCGGTCCTCCGATCGTTGTCAGAAGTAAGTTGGCCGCAGTGTTATCACT
CATGGTTATGGCAGCACTGCATAATTCTCTTACTGTCATGCCATCCGTAAGATGCTTTTCTGTGACTGGT
GAGTACTCAACCAAGTCATTCTGAGAATAGTGTATGCGGCGACCGAGTTGCTCTTGCCCGGCGTCAATAC
GGGATAATACCGCGCCACATAGCAGAACTTTAAAAGTGCTCATCATTGGAAAACGTTCTTCGGGGCGAAA
ACTCTCAAGGATCTTACCGCTGTTGAGATCCAGTTCGATGTAACCCACTCGTGCACCCAACTGATCTTCA
GCATCTTTTACTTTCACCAGCGTTTCTGGGTGAGCAAAAACAGGAAGGCAAAATGCCGCAAAAAAGGGAA
TAAGGGCGACACGGAAATGTTGAATACTCATACTCTTCCTTTTTCAATATTATTGAAGCATTTATCAGGG
TTATTGTCTCATGAGCGGATACATATTTGAATGTATTTAGAAAAATAAACAAATAGGGGTTCCGCGCACA
TTTCCCCGAAAAGTGCCACCTGACGTCGACGGATCGGGAGATCTCCCGATCCCCTATGGTGCACTCTCAG
TACAATCTGCTCTGATGCCGCATAGTTAAGCCAGTATCTGCTCCCTGCTTGTGTGTTGGAGGTCGCTGAG
TAGTGCGCGAGC
Features (pLannotate 1.2.2; 34 found; start..end, strand, type, name):
    110..489     +  enhancer       CMV enhancer: human cytomegalovirus immediate early enhancer
    490..689     +  promoter       CMV promoter: human cytomegalovirus (CMV) immediate early promoter
    707..887     +  LTR            5' LTR (truncated): truncated 5' long terminal repeat (LTR) from HIV-1
    934..1059    +  misc_feature   HIV-1 Ψ: packaging signal of human immunodeficiency virus type 1
   1043..1406    +  CDS            HIV-1 gag (fragment): gag protein from human immunodeficiency virus 1; gag
   1552..1785    +  misc_feature   RRE: The Rev response element (RRE) of HIV-1 allows for Rev-dependent mRNA export from the nucleus to the cytoplasm.
   2162..2262    +  CDS            Rev (fragment): human immunodeficiency virus 1 (HIV-1) Rev protein; rev; enhances nuclear export of unspliced and incompletely spliced viral mRNAs
   2312..2429    +  misc_feature   cPPT/CTS: central polypurine tract and central termination sequence of HIV-1
   2486..2552    +  CDS            small t antigen (fragment): SV40 (simian virus 40) small t antigen
   2559..3737    +  promoter       EF-1α promoter: strong constitutive promoter for human elongation factor EF-1α
   3753..3800    +  CDS            nucleoplasmin NLS: bipartite nuclear localization signal from nucleoplasmin
   3800..7901    +  CDS            dCas9 (fragment): catalytically dead mutant of the Cas9 endonuclease from the Streptococcus pyogenes Type II CRISPR/Cas system RNA-guided DNA-binding protein that lacks endonuclease activity due to the D10A mutation in the RuvC catalytic domain and the N863A mutation in the HNH catalytic domain
   7992..9275    +  CDS            HDAC3: HDAC3_HUMAN - Experimental evidence at protein level: Swiss-Prot protein existence level 1. Responsible for the deacetylation of lysine residues on the N-terminal part of the core histones (H2A, H2B, H3 and H4), and some other non-histone substrates. Histone deacetylation gives a tag for epigenetic repression and plays an important role in transcriptional regulation, cell cycle progression and developmental events. Histone deacetylases act via the formation of large multiprotein complexes. Participates in the BCL6 transcriptional repressor activity by deacetylating the H3 'Lys-27' (H3K27) on e
   9348..9746    +  CDS            BSD: blasticidin S deaminase; Aspergillus terreus BSD; confers resistance to blasticidin
   9747..9768    +  misc_feature   MCS (fragment): pBluescript multiple cloning site
   9771..10359   +  misc_feature   WPRE: woodchuck hepatitis virus posttranscriptional regulatory element
  10296..10877   +  CDS            nef (fragment): NEF_HV1H2 - Experimental evidence at protein level: Swiss-Prot protein existence level 1. Extracellular Nef protein targets CD4(+) T-lymphocytes for apoptosis by interacting with CXCR4 surface receptors. From Human immunodeficiency virus type 1 group M subtype B (isolate HXB2) (HIV-1).
  10884..11064   +  LTR            5' LTR (truncated): truncated 5' long terminal repeat (LTR) from HIV-1
  11096..11320   +  polyA_signal   bGH poly(A) signal: bovine growth hormone polyadenylation signal
  11324..11345   +  promoter       SV40 promoter (fragment): SV40 enhancer and early promoter
  11366..11794   +  rep_origin     f1 ori (sequence partly withheld): f1 bacteriophage origin of replication; arrow indicates direction of (+) strand synthesis
  11808..12137   +  promoter       SV40 promoter: SV40 enhancer and early promoter
  12185..12232   +  promoter       EM7 promoter: synthetic bacterial promoter&nbsp
  12251..12625   +  CDS            BleoR: antibiotic-binding protein; Sh ble from Streptoalloteichus hindustanus; confers resistance to bleomycin, phleomycin, and Zeocin™
  12635..12760   +  CDS            ble (fragment): BLE_KLEPN - Experimental evidence at protein level: Swiss-Prot protein existence level 1. Binding protein with a strong affinity to the bleomycin family of antibiotics. Binds to CL990; an antimitotic-antibiotic compound. From Klebsiella pneumoniae.
  12755..12876   +  polyA_signal   SV40 poly(A) signal: SV40 polyadenylation signal
  12947..12969   -  protein_bind   lac operator (fragment): The lac repressor binds to the lac operator to inhibit transcription in E. coli. This inhibition can be relieved by adding lactose or isopropyl-β-D-thiogalactopyranoside (IPTG). lac repressor encoded by lacI
  12973..13003   -  promoter       lac promoter: promoter for the E. coli lac operon
  13018..13039   -  protein_bind   CAP binding site: CAP binding activates transcription in the presence of cAMP. E. coli catabolite activator protein
  13052..13144   -  CDS            lacI (fragment): lac repressor; lacI; The lac repressor binds to the lac operator to inhibit transcription in E. coli. This inhibition can be relieved by adding lactose or isopropyl-β-D-thiogalactopyranoside (IPTG).
  13327..13915   -  rep_origin     ori: high-copy-number ColE1/pMB1/pBR322/pUC origin of replication
  14086..14946   -  CDS            AmpR: β-lactamase; bla; confers resistance to ampicillin, carbenicillin, and related antibiotics
  14947..15051   -  promoter       AmpR promoter: bla
  15110..15162   -  misc_feature   bom (fragment): basis of mobility region from pBR322
