[The description below was written by a language model from this plasmid's Addgene catalogue record and pLannotate feature annotations shown in this document.]
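Description:
dCas9-hHDAC3 is a third-generation lentiviral transfer plasmid of about 15.2 kb, built on a pLenti backbone, for mammalian expression of a programmable histone deacetylase. It is maintained in E. coli through a high-copy ColE1/pUC-type origin with ampicillin selection (AmpR). The backbone also carries an f1 origin and an SV40/EM7-driven BleoR (Zeocin resistance) cassette lying outside the viral region. The viral portion has a CMV enhancer/promoter placed ahead of a truncated HIV-1 5' LTR, which allows Tat-independent transcription of the genomic RNA in packaging cells. This is followed by the Ψ packaging signal with a gag fragment, the RRE for Rev-dependent nuclear export, and the cPPT/CTS. A WPRE sits downstream of the payload to boost transcript expression, and the region ends with a truncated 3' LTR and a bGH polyadenylation signal.

The payload is driven by the constitutive human EF-1α promoter. It encodes a nucleoplasmin bipartite NLS fused to Streptococcus pyogenes dCas9, which carries D10A and N863A and so binds DNA under guide RNA direction without cutting it. The dCas9 is followed by full-length human HDAC3. No guide RNA cassette is annotated, so the sgRNA presumably has to be supplied separately. A blasticidin S deaminase (BSD) coding sequence inherited from the parental dCas9-2A-Blast vector lies downstream. However, the depositor notes that the stop codon after HDAC3 may prevent its expression, and blasticidin selection has not been verified. The construct is used to recruit HDAC3 to chosen genomic loci for locus-specific histone deacetylation and for studying its effects on gene expression.
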