Addgene plasmid #98591: dCas9-hHDAC3
Purpose: 3rd generation lenti vector encoding dCas9-hHDAC3 (EF1a-NLS-dCas9(N863)-hHDAC3). Expresses dCas9 fused to human HDAC3.
Depositing lab: Zhaolan Zhou. Depositing organization: University of Pennsylvania. Publication: Locus-specific histone deacetylation using a synthetic CRISPR-Cas9-based HDAC. Kwon DY, Zhao YT, Lamonica JM, Zhou Z. Nat Commun. 2017 May 12;8:15315. doi: 10.1038/ncomms15315. PubMed 28497787.
Backbone
  Vector backbone: plenti
  Vector type: Mammalian Expression, Lentiviral, CRISPR
Growth in bacteria
  Bacterial resistance: Ampicillin, 100 μg/mL
  Growth temperature: 37°C
  Growth strain: NEB Stable
  Copy number: Unknown
Gene/Insert
  Gene/Insert name: dCAS9-HDAC3
  Species: H. sapiens (human), Synthetic; S. pyogenes
  Mutation: D10A and N863A in Cas9
  GenBank ID: NM_003883
  Entrez Gene: HDAC3 (a.k.a. HD3, KDAC3, RPD3, RPD3-2)
  Promoter: EF1A
  Cloning method: Unknown
  Sequencing primers: 5′ GTTTGGATCTTGGTTCATTCTCAAGCCTCAG; 3′ cacatagcgtaaaaggagcaacatag
Resource information
  A portion of this plasmid was derived from a plasmid made by: human HDAC3 cDNA from Addgene plasmid HDAC3-Flag (#13819) plenti vector containing dCas9_2A_Blast from Addgene plasmid (#61425)
Terms and licenses: Academic/Nonprofit Terms; Industry Terms: Not Available to Industry
Depositor comments: The stop codon present after the HDAC3 open reading frame may interfere with expression of the blasticidin resistance cassette. Blasticidin selection has not been verified with this plasmid.
How to cite: dCas9-hHDAC3 was a gift from Zhaolan Zhou (Addgene plasmid # 98591 ; http://n2t.net/addgene:98591 ; RRID:Addgene_98591)
